Addgene plasmid #216052: AA302
Purpose: Fragmid fragment: (C' terminus) Nucleoplasmin NLS
Depositing lab: John Doench. Depositing organization: Broad Institute. Publication: Modular vector assembly enables rapid assessment of emerging CRISPR technologies. McGee AV, Liu YV, Griffith AL, Szegletes ZM, Wen B, Kraus C, Miller NW, Steger RJ, Escude Velasco B, Bosch JA, Zirin JD, Viswanatha R, Sontheimer EJ, Goodale A, Greene MA, Green TM, Doench JG. Cell Genom. 2024 Mar 13;4(3):100519. doi: 10.1016/j.xgen.2024.100519. PubMed 38484704.
Backbone
  Vector backbone: pUC57-Kan
  Vector type: Fragment
Growth in bacteria
  Bacterial resistance: Kanamycin, 50 μg/mL
  Growth temperature: 37°C
  Growth strain: DH5alpha
  Copy number: Unknown
Gene/Insert
  Gene/Insert name: NpNLS_v1.2; Stop; polyA_v1
  Species: Other
  Cloning method: Unknown
Resource information
  A portion of this plasmid was derived from a plasmid made by: Genscript ID: U289KHE230-26
Terms and licenses: Academic/Nonprofit Terms; Industry Terms: Not Available to Industry
Depositor comments: Please visit https://www.biorxiv.org/content/10.1101/2023.10.25.564061v1 for bioRxiv preprint.
How to cite: AA302 was a gift from John Doench (Addgene plasmid # 216052 ; http://n2t.net/addgene:216052 ; RRID:Addgene_216052)
