[The description below was written by a language model from this plasmid's Addgene catalogue record and pLannotate feature annotations shown in this document.]
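Description:
AA302 is a small (about 2.7 kb) donor plasmid from the Fragmid modular vector assembly toolkit, in which individual functional parts are held as separate "fragment" plasmids and later combined into complete expression vectors for testing CRISPR technologies. It is built on the pUC57-Kan cloning backbone and is not an expression or delivery vector in its own right. It is maintained in E. coli through a high-copy ColE1/pUC-type origin of replication and selected with kanamycin via an aminoglycoside phosphotransferase (KanR) gene. The remaining annotated backbone elements are leftovers of the pUC cloning region and its pBR322 ancestry: the lac promoter, lac operator and CAP binding site, partial lacZα and lacI sequences, and fragments of bom and rop. None of these contributes to the function of the part.

The insert is a C-terminal module consisting of a nucleoplasmin nuclear localization signal (NpNLS_v1.2), a stop codon and a polyadenylation signal (polyA_v1). The feature table identifies only the last of these, as a short synthetic poly(A) signal lying within the disrupted lacZα region. The NLS and stop codon were not detected by the automated annotation, presumably because they are so short. Once assembled downstream of an open reading frame supplied by another fragment, the module should append the nucleoplasmin NLS to the protein's C terminus to promote nuclear import, end translation, and provide the signal for transcript cleavage and polyadenylation in eukaryotic cells. The fragment carries no promoter for the payload, so expression depends on upstream modules supplied at assembly. The record does not state the cloning method or the flanking assembly sites.
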