Features (pLannotate 1.2.2; 10 found; start..end, strand, type, name):
    137..236     +  misc_feature   bom (fragment): basis of mobility region from pBR322
    242..399     -  CDS            lacZα (fragment): LacZα fragment of β-galactosidase; lacZ fragment
    495..543     +  polyA_signal   poly(A) signal: synthetic polyadenylation signal
    638..654     -  protein_bind   lac operator: The lac repressor binds to the lac operator to inhibit transcription in E. coli. This inhibition can be relieved by adding lactose or isopropyl-β-D-thiogalactopyranoside (IPTG). lac repressor encoded by lacI
    662..692     -  promoter       lac promoter: promoter for the E. coli lac operon
    707..728     -  protein_bind   CAP binding site: CAP binding activates transcription in the presence of cAMP. E. coli catabolite activator protein
    741..833     -  CDS            lacI (fragment): lac repressor; lacI; The lac repressor binds to the lac operator to inhibit transcription in E. coli. This inhibition can be relieved by adding lactose or isopropyl-β-D-thiogalactopyranoside (IPTG).
   1016..1604    -  rep_origin     ori: high-copy-number ColE1/pMB1/pBR322/pUC origin of replication
   1782..2591    -  CDS            KanR: aminoglycoside phosphotransferase; aph(3')-Ia; confers resistance to kanamycin in bacteria or G418 (Geneticin®) in eukaryotes
   2698..35      +  CDS            rop (fragment) (across the origin): Rop protein, which maintains plasmids at low copy number; rop
>Addgene plasmid #216052 | AA302 | addgene full sequence | sequence record 431504 | Addgene NGS Result
TCGCGCGTTTCGGTGATGACGGTGAAAACCTCTGACACATGCAGCTCCCGGAGACGGTCACAGCTTGTCT
GTAAGCGGATGCCGGGAGCAGACAAGCCCGTCAGGGCGCGTCAGCGGGTGTTGGCGGGTGTCGGGGCTGG
CTTAACTATGCGGCATCAGAGCAGATTGTACTGAGAGTGCACCATATGCGGTGTGAAATACCGCACAGAT
GCGTAAGGAGAAAATACCGCATCAGGCGCCATTCGCCATTCAGGCTGCGCAACTGTTGGGAAGGGCGATC
GGTGCGGGCCTCTTCGCTATTACGCCAGCTGGCGAAAGGGGGATGTGCTGCAAGGCGATTAAGTTGGGTA
ACGCCAGGGTTTTCCCAGTCACGACGTTGTAAAACGACGGCCAGAGAATTCGAGCTCGGTACCTCGCGAA
TACATCTAGATGAAGACGGGTCCAAGCGGCCCGCAGCAACCAAGAAGGCAGGACAGGCCAAGAAGAAGAA
GTAAAATAAAAGATCTTTATTTTCATTAGATCTGTGTGTTGGTTTTTTGTGTGGAAGCACGTCTTCATCG
GATCCCGGGCCCGTCGACTGCAGAGGCCTGCATGCAAGCTTGGTGTAATCATGGTCATAGCTGTTTCCTG
TGTGAAATTGTTATCCGCTCACAATTCCACACAACATACGAGCCGGAAGCATAAAGTGTAAAGCCTGGGG
TGCCTAATGAGTGAGCTAACTCACATTAATTGCGTTGCGCTCACTGCCCGCTTTCCAGTCGGGAAACCTG
TCGTGCCAGCTGCATTAATGAATCGGCCAACGCGCGGGGAGAGGCGGTTTGCGTATTGGGCGCTCTTCCG
CTTCCTCGCTCACTGACTCGCTGCGCTCGGTCGTTCGGCTGCGGCGAGCGGTATCAGCTCACTCAAAGGC
GGTAATACGGTTATCCACAGAATCAGGGGATAACGCAGGAAAGAACATGTGAGCAAAAGGCCAGCAAAAG
GCCAGGAACCGTAAAAAGGCCGCGTTGCTGGCGTTTTTCCATAGGCTCCGCCCCCCTGACGAGCATCACA
AAAATCGACGCTCAAGTCAGAGGTGGCGAAACCCGACAGGACTATAAAGATACCAGGCGTTTCCCCCTGG
AAGCTCCCTCGTGCGCTCTCCTGTTCCGACCCTGCCGCTTACCGGATACCTGTCCGCCTTTCTCCCTTCG
GGAAGCGTGGCGCTTTCTCATAGCTCACGCTGTAGGTATCTCAGTTCGGTGTAGGTCGTTCGCTCCAAGC
TGGGCTGTGTGCACGAACCCCCCGTTCAGCCCGACCGCTGCGCCTTATCCGGTAACTATCGTCTTGAGTC
CAACCCGGTAAGACACGACTTATCGCCACTGGCAGCAGCCACTGGTAACAGGATTAGCAGAGCGAGGTAT
GTAGGCGGTGCTACAGAGTTCTTGAAGTGGTGGCCTAACTACGGCTACACTAGAAGAACAGTATTTGGTA
TCTGCGCTCTGCTGAAGCCAGTTACCTTCGGAAAAAGAGTTGGTAGCTCTTGATCCGGCAAACAAACCAC
CGCTGGTAGCGGTGGTTTTTTTGTTTGCAAGCAGCAGATTACGCGCAGAAAAAAAGGATCTCAAGAAGAT
CCTTTGATCTTTTCTACGGGGTCTGACGCTCAGTGGAACGAAAACTCACGTTAAGGGATTTTGGTCATGA
GATTATCAAAAAGGATCTTCACCTAGATCCTTTTAAATTAAAAATGAAGTTTTAAATCAAGCCCAATCTG
AATAATGTTACAACCAATTAACCAATTCTGATTAGAAAAACTCATCGAGCATCAAATGAAACTGCAATTT
ATTCATATCAGGATTATCAATACCATATTTTTGAAAAAGCCGTTTCTGTAATGAAGGAGAAAACTCACCG
AGGCAGTTCCATAGGATGGCAAGATCCTGGTATCGGTCTGCGATTCCGACTCGTCCAACATCAATACAAC
CTATTAATTTCCCCTCGTCAAAAATAAGGTTATCAAGTGAGAAATCACCATGAGTGACGACTGAATCCGG
TGAGAATGGCAAAAGTTTATGCATTTCTTTCCAGACTTGTTCAACAGGCCAGCCATTACGCTCGTCATCA
AAATCACTCGCATCAACCAAACCGTTATTCATTCGTGATTGCGCCTGAGCGAGACGAAATACGCGATCGC
TGTTAAAAGGACAATTACAAACAGGAATCGAATGCAACCGGCGCAGGAACACTGCCAGCGCATCAACAAT
ATTTTCACCTGAATCAGGATATTCTTCTAATACCTGGAATGCTGTTTTTCCGGGGATCGCAGTGGTGAGT
AACCATGCATCATCAGGAGTACGGATAAAATGCTTGATGGTCGGAAGAGGCATAAATTCCGTCAGCCAGT
TTAGTCTGACCATCTCATCTGTAACATCATTGGCAACGCTACCTTTGCCATGTTTCAGAAACAACTCTGG
CGCATCGGGCTTCCCATACAAGCGATAGATTGTCGCACCTGATTGCCCGACATTATCGCGAGCCCATTTA
TACCCATATAAATCAGCATCCATGTTGGAATTTAATCGCGGCCTCGACGTTTCCCGTTGAATATGGCTCA
TAACACCCCTTGTATTACTGTTTATGTAAGCAGACAGTTTTATTGTTCATGATGATATATTTTTATCTTG
TGCAATGTAACATCAGAGATTTTGAGACACGGGCCAGAGCTGCA
